>Addgene plasmid #10690 | pBABE-zeo small T 88 | addgene partial sequence | sequence record 55784 | pBABE-3
CGATTCTTAGAGCTTTAAATCTCTGTAGGTAGTTTGTCCAATTATGTCACACCACAGAAGTAAGGTTCCT
TCACAAAGATCAAGTCCAAACCACATTCTAAAGCAATCGAAGCAGTAGCAATCAACCCACACAAGTGGAT
CTTTCCTGTATAATTTTCTATTTTCATGCTTCATCCTCAGTAAGCACAGCAAGCATATGCAGTTAGCAGA
CATTTTCTTTGCACACTCAGGCCATTGTTTGCAGTACATTGCATCAACACCAGGATTTAACATGGTGGCG
GATCCGGCCGGCGCCTAGAGAAGGAGTGAGGGCTGGATAAAGGGAGGATCGAGGCGGGGTCGAACGAGGA
GGTTCAAGGGGGAGAGACGGGGCGGATGGAGGAAGAGGAGGCGGAGGCTTAGGGTGTACAAAGGGCTTGA
CCCAGGGAGGGGGGTCAAAAGCCAAGGCTTCCCAGGTCACGATGTAGGGGACCTGGTCTGGGTGTCCATG
CGGGCCAGGTGAAAAGACCTTGATCTTAACCTGGGTGATGAGGTCTCGGTTAAAGGTGCCGTCTCGCGGC
CATCCGACGTTAAAGGTTGGCCATTCTGCAGAGCAGAAGGTAACCCAACGTCTCTTCTTGACATCTACCG
ACTGGTTGTGAGCGATCCGCTCGACATCTTTCCAGTGACCTAAGGTCAAACTTAAGGGAGTGGTAACAGT
CTGGCCCTAATTTTCAGACAAATACAGAAACACAGTCAGACAGAGACAACACAGAACGATGCTGCAGCGC
TGCAGCAGACAAGACGCGCGGCTTCGGTTCCAAACCGAAAGCAAAAATTCAGACGGAGGCGGGAACTGTT
TTAGGTTCTCGTCTCCTACCAGAACCACATATCCTGACGGGGTCGGATTCCACATCGACTCCC
