[The description below was written by a language model from this plasmid's Addgene catalogue record.]
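Description:
pBABE-zeo small T 88 is a retroviral mammalian expression plasmid built on the pBABE-zeo backbone (about 4.8 kb without insert). It is maintained in E. coli as a high-copy plasmid under ampicillin selection, and it carries a zeocin resistance marker for selecting transduced or transfected mammalian cells. No feature table accompanies the record, so individual elements are not itemised. pBABE-series vectors are generally Moloney murine leukemia virus-derived designs in which the cloned gene sits between the viral long terminal repeats alongside a packaging signal. This arrangement lets the transcript be packaged into retroviral particles in a suitable packaging cell line and stably integrated into target cells. In that design the insert is typically expressed from the 5′ LTR and the drug marker from a separate internal promoter, but the record does not state the promoters explicitly.

The insert is a roughly 270 bp fragment of the simian virus 40 small t antigen gene, cloned between BamHI and EcoRI sites that both remain intact. It is a truncation mutant encoding only the N-terminal 88 amino acids of the protein. No epitope tags or reporters are recorded.

The associated publication set out to define which elements of the SV40 early region are needed for transformation of human cells. The construct fits that purpose as a deletion mutant for stable retroviral delivery, allowing the N-terminal portion of small t to be tested for whether it can replace the full-length protein in transformation assays. The zeocin marker also allows it to be combined with other retroviral vectors that carry different drug selections.
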