Addgene plasmid #10690: pBABE-zeo small T 88
Depositing lab: Bob Weinberg. Depositing organization: Whitehead Institute for Biomedical Research. Publication: Enumeration of the simian virus 40 early region elements necessary for human cell transformation. Hahn WC, Dessain SK, Brooks MW, King JE, Elenbaas B, Sabatini DM, DeCaprio JA, Weinberg RA. Mol Cell Biol 2002 Apr;22(7):2111-23. 10.1128/MCB.22.7.2111-2123.2002 PubMed 11884599.
Backbone
  Vector backbone: pBABE-zeo
  Backbone size w/o insert (bp): 4800
  Vector type: Mammalian Expression, Retroviral
  Selectable markers: Zeocin
Growth in bacteria
  Bacterial resistance: Ampicillin, 100 μg/mL
  Growth temperature: 37°C
  Growth strain: DH5alpha
  Copy number: High Copy
Gene/Insert
  Gene/Insert name: SV40 small T Antigen 88 (alt name: SV40 small T Antigen)
  Species: simian virus
  Insert size (bp): 270
  Mutation: Contains only the N-termial 88 amino acids
  Entrez Gene: SV40gp7 (a.k.a. SV40gp7)
  Cloning method: Restriction Enzyme; 5′ cloning site BamHI (not destroyed); 3′ cloning site EcoRI (not destroyed)
  Sequencing primers: 5′ pBABE 5'; 3′ pBABE 3'
Terms and licenses: Academic/Nonprofit Terms; Industry Terms: Not Available to Industry
How to cite: pBABE-zeo small T 88 was a gift from Bob Weinberg (Addgene plasmid # 10690 ; http://n2t.net/addgene:10690 ; RRID:Addgene_10690)
